>Addgene plasmid #89650 | Lenti-sgSetd2#2/Cre | addgene full sequence | sequence record 180637 | Addgene NGS Result
GTCGACGGATCGGGAGATCTCCCGATCCCCTATGGTGCACTCTCAGTACAATCTGCTCTGATGCCGCATA
GTTAAGCCAGTATCTGCTCCCTGCTTGTGTGTTGGAGGTCGCTGAGTAGTGCGCGAGCAAAATTTAAGCT
ACAACAAGGCAAGGCTTGACCGACAATTGCATGAAGAATCTGCTTAGGGTTAGGCGTTTTGCGCTGCTTC
GCGATGTACGGGCCAGATATACGCGTTGACATTGATTATTGACTAGTTATTAATAGTAATCAATTACGGG
GTCATTAGTTCATAGCCCATATATGGAGTTCCGCGTTACATAACTTACGGTAAATGGCCCGCCTGGCTGA
CCGCCCAACGACCCCCGCCCATTGACGTCAATAATGACGTATGTTCCCATAGTAACGCCAATAGGGACTT
TCCATTGACGTCAATGGGTGGAGTATTTACGGTAAACTGCCCACTTGGCAGTACATCAAGTGTATCATAT
GCCAAGTACGCCCCCTATTGACGTCAATGACGGTAAATGGCCCGCCTGGCATTATGCCCAGTACATGACC
TTATGGGACTTTCCTACTTGGCAGTACATCTACGTATTAGTCATCGCTATTACCATGGTGATGCGGTTTT
GGCAGTACATCAATGGGCGTGGATAGCGGTTTGACTCACGGGGATTTCCAAGTCTCCACCCCATTGACGT
CAATGGGAGTTTGTTTTGGCACCAAAATCAACGGGACTTTCCAAAATGTCGTAACAACTCCGCCCCATTG
ACGCAAATGGGCGGTAGGCGTGTACGGTGGGAGGTCTATATAAGCAGCGCGTTTTGCCTGTACTGGGTCT
CTCTGGTTAGACCAGATCTGAGCCTGGGAGCTCTCTGGCTAACTAGGGAACCCACTGCTTAAGCCTCAAT
AAAGCTTGCCTTGAGTGCTTCAAGTAGTGTGTGCCCGTCTGTTGTGTGACTCTGGTAACTAGAGATCCCT
CAGACCCTTTTAGTCAGTGTGGAAAATCTCTAGCAGTGGCGCCCGAACAGGGACTTGAAAGCGAAAGGGA
AACCAGAGGAGCTCTCTCGACGCAGGACTCGGCTTGCTGAAGCGCGCACGGCAAGAGGCGAGGGGCGGCG
ACTGGTGAGTACGCCAAAAATTTTGACTAGCGGAGGCTAGAAGGAGAGAGATGGGTGCGAGAGCGTCAGT
ATTAAGCGGGGGAGAATTAGATCGCGATGGGAAAAAATTCGGTTAAGGCCAGGGGGAAAGAAAAAATATA
AATTAAAACATATAGTATGGGCAAGCAGGGAGCTAGAACGATTCGCAGTTAATCCTGGCCTGTTAGAAAC
ATCAGAAGGCTGTAGACAAATACTGGGACAGCTACAACCATCCCTTCAGACAGGATCAGAAGAACTTAGA
TCATTATATAATACAGTAGCAACCCTCTATTGTGTGCATCAAAGGATAGAGATAAAAGACACCAAGGAAG
CTTTAGACAAGATAGAGGAAGAGCAAAACAAAAGTAAGACCACCGCACAGCAAGCGGCCGGCCGCTGATC
TTCAGACCTGGAGGAGGAGATATGAGGGACAATTGGAGAAGTGAATTATATAAATATAAAGTAGTAAAAA
TTGAACCATTAGGAGTAGCACCCACCAAGGCAAAGAGAAGAGTGGTGCAGAGAGAAAAAAGAGCAGTGGG
AATAGGAGCTTTGTTCCTTGGGTTCTTGGGAGCAGCAGGAAGCACTATGGGCGCAGCGTCAATGACGCTG
ACGGTACAGGCCAGACAATTATTGTCTGGTATAGTGCAGCAGCAGAACAATTTGCTGAGGGCTATTGAGG
CGCAACAGCATCTGTTGCAACTCACAGTCTGGGGCATCAAGCAGCTCCAGGCAAGAATCCTGGCTGTGGA
AAGATACCTAAAGGATCAACAGCTCCTGGGGATTTGGGGTTGCTCTGGAAAACTCATTTGCACCACTGCT
GTGCCTTGGAATGCTAGTTGGAGTAATAAATCTCTGGAACAGATTTGGAATCACACGACCTGGATGGAGT
GGGACAGAGAAATTAACAATTACACAAGCTTAATACACTCCTTAATTGAAGAATCGCAAAACCAGCAAGA
AAAGAATGAACAAGAATTATTGGAATTAGATAAATGGGCAAGTTTGTGGAATTGGTTTAACATAACAAAT
TGGCTGTGGTATATAAAATTATTCATAATGATAGTAGGAGGCTTGGTAGGTTTAAGAATAGTTTTTGCTG
TACTTTCTATAGTGAATAGAGTTAGGCAGGGATATTCACCATTATCGTTTCAGACCCACCTCCCAACCCC
GAGGGGACCCGACAGGCCCGAAGGAATAGAAGAAGAAGGTGGAGAGAGAGACAGAGACAGATCCATTCGA
TTAGTGAACGGATCGGCACTGCGTGCGCCAATTCTGCAGACAAATGGCAGTATTCATCCACAATTTTAAA
AGAAAAGGGGGGATTGGGGGGTACAGTGCAGGGGAAAGAATAGTAGACATAATAGCAACAGACATACAAA
CTAAAGAATTACAAAAACAAATTACAAAAATTCAAAATTTTCGGGTTTATTACAGGGACAGCAGAGATCC
AGTTTGGTTAGTACCGGGCCCGCTCTAGCCCTGCAGGAACTGTTTAAACTGTGAGGGCCTATTTCCCATG
ATTCCTTCATATTTGCATATACGATACAAGGCTGTTAGAGAGATAATTGGAATTAATTTGACTGTAAACA
CAAAGATATTAGTACAAAATACGTGACGTAGAAAGTAATAATTTCTTGGGTAGTTTGCAGTTTTAAAATT
ATGTTTTAAAATGGACTATCATATGCTTACCGTAACTTGAAAGTATTTCGATTTCTTGGCTTTATATATC
TTGTGGAAAGGACCAAACACCGTGACTGCTCCGAGAAGAACAGTTTTAGAGCTAGAAATAGCAAGTTAAA
ATAAGGCTAGTCCGTTATCAACTTGAAAAAGTGGCACCGAGTCGGTGCTTTTTTGTTTGGCGCGCCTATG
GCTTAATTAACATGGCGGCCGCATTCTACCGGGTAGGGGAGGCGCTTTTCCCAAGGCAGTCTGGAGCATG
CGCTTTAGCAGCCCCGCTGGGCACTTGGCGCTACACAAGTGGCCTCTGGCCTCGCACACATTCCACATCC
ACCGGTAGGCGCCAACCGGCTCCGTTCTTTGGTGGCCCCTTCGCGCCACCTTCTACTCCTCCCCTAGTCA
GGAAGTTCCCCCCCGCCCCGCAGCTCGCGTCGTGCAGGACGTGACAAATGGAAGTAGCACGTCTCACTAG
TCTCGTGCAGATGGACAGCACCGCTGAGCAATGGAAGCGGGTAGGCCTTTGGGGCAGCGGCCAATAGCAG
CTTTGCTCCTTCGCTTTCTGGGCTCAGAGGCTGGGAAGGGGTGGGTCCGGGGGCGGGCTCAGGGGCGGGC
TCAGGGGCGGGGCGGGCGCCCGAAGGTCCTCCGGAGGCCCGGCATTCTGCACGCTTCAAAAGCGCACGTC
TGCCGCGCTGTTCTCCTCTTCCTCATCTCCGGGACCCGGGATGCCCAAGAAGAAGAGGAAGGTGTCCAAT
TTACTGACCGTACACCAAAATTTGCCTGCATTACCGGTCGATGCAACGAGTGATGAGGTTCGCAAGAACC
TGATGGACATGTTCAGGGATCGCCAGGCGTTTTCTGAGCATACCTGGAAAATGCTTCTGTCCGTTTGCCG
GTCGTGGGCGGCATGGTGCAAGTTGAATAACCGGAAATGGTTTCCCGCAGAACCTGAAGATGTTCGCGAT
TATCTTCTATATCTTCAGGCGCGCGGTCTGGCAGTAAAAACTATCCAGCAACATTTGGGCCAGCTAAACA
TGCTTCATCGTCGGTCCGGGCTGCCACGACCAAGTGACAGCAATGCTGTTTCACTGGTTATGCGGCGGAT
CCGAAAAGAAAACGTTGATGCCGGTGAACGTGCAAAACAGGCTCTAGCGTTCGAACGCACTGATTTCGAC
CAGGTTCGTTCACTCATGGAAAATAGCGATCGCTGCCAGGATATACGTAATCTGGCATTTCTGGGGATTG
CTTATAACACCCTGTTACGTATAGCCGAAATTGCCAGGATCAGGGTTAAAGATATCTCACGTACTGACGG
TGGGAGAATGTTAATCCATATTGGCAGAACGAAAACGCTGGTTAGCACCGCAGGTGTAGAGAAGGCACTT
AGCCTGGGGGTAACTAAACTGGTCGAGCGATGGATTTCCGTCTCTGGTGTAGCTGATGATCCGAATAACT
ACCTGTTTTGCCGGGTCAGAAAAAATGGTGTTGCCGCGCCATCTGCCACCAGCCAGCTATCAACTCGCGC
CCTGGAAGGGATTTTTGAAGCAACTCATCGATTGATTTACGGCGCTAAGGATGACTCTGGTCAGAGATAC
CTGGCCTGGTCTGGACACAGTGCCCGTGTCGGAGCCGCGCGAGATATGGCCCGCGCTGGAGTTTCAATAC
CGGAGATCATGCAAGCTGGTGGCTGGACCAATGTAAATATTGTCATGAACTATATCCGTAACCTGGATAG
TGAAACAGGGGCAATGGTGCGCCTGCTGGAAGATGGCGATTAGCCATGTTTAAGGGTTCCGGTTCCACTA
GGTACAATTCGATATCAAGCTTATCGATAATCAACCTCTGGATTACAAAATTTGTGAAAGATTGACTGGT
ATTCTTAACTATGTTGCTCCTTTTACGCTATGTGGATACGCTGCTTTAATGCCTTTGTATCATGCTATTG
CTTCCCGTATGGCTTTCATTTTCTCCTCCTTGTATAAATCCTGGTTGCTGTCTCTTTATGAGGAGTTGTG
GCCCGTTGTCAGGCAACGTGGCGTGGTGTGCACTGTGTTTGCTGACGCAACCCCCACTGGTTGGGGCATT
GCCACCACCTGTCAGCTCCTTTCCGGGACTTTCGCTTTCCCCCTCCCTATTGCCACGGCGGAACTCATCG
CCGCCTGCCTTGCCCGCTGCTGGACAGGGGCTCGGCTGTTGGGCACTGACAATTCCGTGGTGTTGTCGGG
GAAATCATCGTCCTTTCCTTGGCTGCTCGCCTGTGTTGCCACCTGGATTCTGCGCGGGACGTCCTTCTGC
TACGTCCCTTCGGCCCTCAATCCAGCGGACCTTCCTTCCCGCGGCCTGCTGCCGGCTCTGCGGCCTCTTC
CGCGTCTTCGCCTTCGCCCTCAGACGAGTCGGATCTCCCTTTGGGCCGCCTCCCCGCATCGATACCGTCG
ACCTCGATCGAGACCTAGAAAAACATGGAGCAATCACAAGTAGCAATACAGCAGCTACCAATGCTGATTG
TGCCTGGCTAGAAGCACAAGAGGAGGAGGAGGTGGGTTTTCCAGTCACACCTCAGGTACCTTTAAGACCA
ATGACTTACAAGGCAGCTGTAGATCTTAGCCACTTTTTAAAAGAAAAGGGGGGACTGGAAGGGCTAATTC
ACTCCCAACGAAGACAAGATATCCTTGATCTGTGGATCTACCACACACAAGGCTACTTCCCTGATTGGCA
GAACTACACACCAGGGCCAGGGATCAGATATCCACTGACCTTTGGATGGTGCTACAAGCTAGTACCAGTT
GAGCAAGAGAAGGTAGAAGAAGCCAATGAAGGAGAGAACACCCGCTTGTTACACCCTGTGAGCCTGCATG
GGATGGATGACCCGGAGAGAGAAGTATTAGAGTGGAGGTTTGACAGCCGCCTAGCATTTCATCACATGGC
CCGAGAGCTGCATCCGGACTGTACTGGGTCTCTCTGGTTAGACCAGATCTGAGCCTGGGAGCTCTCTGGC
TAACTAGGGAACCCACTGCTTAAGCCTCAATAAAGCTTGCCTTGAGTGCTTCAAGTAGTGTGTGCCCGTC
TGTTGTGTGACTCTGGTAACTAGAGATCCCTCAGACCCTTTTAGTCAGTGTGGAAAATCTCTAGCAGCAT
GTGAGCAAAAGGCCAGCAAAAGGCCAGGAACCGTAAAAAGGCCGCGTTGCTGGCGTTTTTCCATAGGCTC
CGCCCCCCTGACGAGCATCACAAAAATCGACGCTCAAGTCAGAGGTGGCGAAACCCGACAGGACTATAAA
GATACCAGGCGTTTCCCCCTGGAAGCTCCCTCGTGCGCTCTCCTGTTCCGACCCTGCCGCTTACCGGATA
CCTGTCCGCCTTTCTCCCTTCGGGAAGCGTGGCGCTTTCTCATAGCTCACGCTGTAGGTATCTCAGTTCG
GTGTAGGTCGTTCGCTCCAAGCTGGGCTGTGTGCACGAACCCCCCGTTCAGCCCGACCGCTGCGCCTTAT
CCGGTAACTATCGTCTTGAGTCCAACCCGGTAAGACACGACTTATCGCCACTGGCAGCAGCCACTGGTAA
CAGGATTAGCAGAGCGAGGTATGTAGGCGGTGCTACAGAGTTCTTGAAGTGGTGGCCTAACTACGGCTAC
ACTAGAAGAACAGTATTTGGTATCTGCGCTCTGCTGAAGCCAGTTACCTTCGGAAAAAGAGTTGGTAGCT
CTTGATCCGGCAAACAAACCACCGCTGGTAGCGGTGGTTTTTTTGTTTGCAAGCAGCAGATTACGCGCAG
AAAAAAAGGATCTCAAGAAGATCCTTTGATCTTTTCTACGGGGTCTGACGCTCAGTGGAACGAAAACTCA
CGTTAAGGGATTTTGGTCATGAGATTATCAAAAAGGATCTTCACCTAGATCCTTTTAAATTAAAAATGAA
GTTTTAAATCAATCTAAAGTATATATGAGTAAACTTGGTCTGACAGTTACCAATGCTTAATCAGTGAGGC
ACCTATCTCAGCGATCTGTCTATTTCGTTCATCCATAGTTGCCTGACTCCCCGTCGTGTAGATAACTACG
ATACGGGAGGGCTTACCATCTGGCCCCAGTGCTGCAATGATACCGCGAGACCCACGCTCACCGGCTCCAG
ATTTATCAGCAATAAACCAGCCAGCCGGAAGGGCCGAGCGCAGAAGTGGTCCTGCAACTTTATCCGCCTC
CATCCAGTCTATTAATTGTTGCCGGGAAGCTAGAGTAAGTAGTTCGCCAGTTAATAGTTTGCGCAACGTT
GTTGCCATTGCTACAGGCATCGTGGTGTCACGCTCGTCGTTTGGTATGGCTTCATTCAGCTCCGGTTCCC
AACGATCAAGGCGAGTTACATGATCCCCCATGTTGTGCAAAAAAGCGGTTAGCTCCTTCGGTCCTCCGAT
CGTTGTCAGAAGTAAGTTGGCCGCAGTGTTATCACTCATGGTTATGGCAGCACTGCATAATTCTCTTACT
GTCATGCCATCCGTAAGATGCTTTTCTGTGACTGGTGAGTACTCAACCAAGTCATTCTGAGAATAGTGTA
TGCGGCGACCGAGTTGCTCTTGCCCGGCGTCAATACGGGATAATACCGCGCCACATAGCAGAACTTTAAA
AGTGCTCATCATTGGAAAACGTTCTTCGGGGCGAAAACTCTCAAGGATCTTACCGCTGTTGAGATCCAGT
TCGATGTAACCCACTCGTGCACCCAACTGATCTTCAGCATCTTTTACTTTCACCAGCGTTTCTGGGTGAG
CAAAAACAGGAAGGCAAAATGCCGCAAAAAAGGGAATAAGGGCGACACGGAAATGTTGAATACTCATACT
CTTCCTTTTTCAATATTATTGAAGCATTTATCAGGGTTATTGTCTCATGAGCGGATACATATTTGAATGT
ATTTAGAAAAATAAACAAATAGGGGTTCCGCGCACATTTCCCCGAAAAGTGCCACCTGAC
Features (pLannotate 1.2.2; 21 found; start..end, strand, type, name):
     31..83      -  misc_feature   bom (fragment): basis of mobility region from pBR322
    238..617     +  enhancer       CMV enhancer: human cytomegalovirus immediate early enhancer
    618..817     +  promoter       CMV promoter: human cytomegalovirus (CMV) immediate early promoter
    835..1015    +  LTR            5' LTR (truncated): truncated 5' long terminal repeat (LTR) from HIV-1
   1062..1187    +  misc_feature   HIV-1 Ψ: packaging signal of human immunodeficiency virus type 1
   1171..1509    +  CDS            HIV-1 gag (fragment): gag protein from human immunodeficiency virus 1; gag
   1684..1917    +  misc_feature   RRE: The Rev response element (RRE) of HIV-1 allows for Rev-dependent mRNA export from the nucleus to the cytoplasm.
   2294..2394    +  CDS            Rev (fragment): human immunodeficiency virus 1 (HIV-1) Rev protein; rev; enhances nuclear export of unspliced and incompletely spliced viral mRNAs
   2444..2561    +  misc_feature   cPPT/CTS: central polypurine tract and central termination sequence of HIV-1
   2643..2883    +  promoter       U6 promoter: RNA polymerase III promoter for human U6 snRNA
   2913..2988    +  misc_RNA       gRNA scaffold: guide RNA scaffold for the Streptococcus pyogenes CRISPR/Cas9 system
   3041..3533    +  promoter       PGK promoter: mouse phosphoglycerate kinase 1 promoter
   3563..4593    +  CDS            Cre (fragment): site-specific recombinase Cre is a site-specific recombinase from bacteriophage P1. Recombination occurs at loxP sequences.
   4626..4649    +  misc_feature   MCS (fragment): pBluescript multiple cloning site
   4649..5237    +  misc_feature   WPRE: woodchuck hepatitis virus posttranscriptional regulatory element
   5238..5257    +  misc_feature   MCS (fragment): pBluescript multiple cloning site
   5259..5759    +  CDS            nef (fragment): NEF_HV1LA - Experimental evidence at protein level: Swiss-Prot protein existence level 1. Extracellular Nef protein targets CD4(+) T-lymphocytes for apoptosis by interacting with CXCR4 surface receptors. From Human immunodeficiency virus type 1 group M subtype B (isolate Lai) (HIV-1).
   5766..5946    +  LTR            5' LTR (truncated): truncated 5' long terminal repeat (LTR) from HIV-1
   6008..6596    -  rep_origin     ori: high-copy-number ColE1/pMB1/pBR322/pUC origin of replication
   6767..7627    -  CDS            AmpR: β-lactamase; bla; confers resistance to ampicillin, carbenicillin, and related antibiotics
   7628..7732    -  promoter       AmpR promoter: bla
