[The description below was written by a language model from this plasmid's Addgene catalogue record and pLannotate feature annotations shown in this document.]
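Description:
Lenti-sgSetd2#2/Cre is an HIV-1-based lentiviral transfer plasmid built on the pLL3.3 backbone that delivers both a CRISPR guide RNA against mouse Setd2 and Cre recombinase from a single provirus. It is propagated in bacteria as a high-copy plasmid through a ColE1/pUC-type origin and selected with ampicillin via the β-lactamase gene and its native promoter. No mammalian drug-selection marker or fluorescent reporter is annotated. The sequenced record is about 7.8 kb.

Viral genomic RNA is transcribed in packaging cells from a CMV enhancer/promoter fused to a truncated 5' LTR. It carries the Ψ packaging signal with an adjoining gag fragment, the Rev response element for nuclear export of the unspliced transcript, and the cPPT/CTS, which aids nuclear import of the reverse-transcribed genome. Downstream lie two expression units. A human U6 RNA polymerase III promoter drives the Setd2-targeting spacer joined to the Streptococcus pyogenes Cas9 guide scaffold, and a mouse PGK promoter drives Cre, followed by a WPRE to enhance transcript stability and expression. A nef-derived fragment and a truncated LTR close the viral cassette.

The plasmid encodes no Cas9, so editing of Setd2, a histone methyltransferase gene also known as KMT3A, requires Cas9 to be supplied by the target cells. The natural fit is cells or mice carrying Cre-dependent alleles, where Cre would recombine loxP-flanked sequences while the guide directs disruption of Setd2. The associated publication concerns quantitative, multiplexed analysis of tumor suppression in vivo, which is consistent with use of this vector to test Setd2 loss in mouse tumor models.
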