Addgene plasmid #89650: Lenti-sgSetd2#2/Cre
Purpose: Expresses a Setd2-targeting gRNA and Cre-recombinase
Depositing lab: Monte Winslow. Depositing organization: Stanford University. Publication: A quantitative and multiplexed approach to uncover the fitness landscape of tumor suppression in vivo. Rogers ZN, McFarland CD, Winters IP, Naranjo S, Chuang CH, Petrov D, Winslow MM. Nat Methods. 2017 May 22. doi: 10.1038/nmeth.4297. PubMed 28530655.
Backbone
  Vector backbone: pLL3.3
  Backbone size w/o insert (bp): 7741
  Vector type: Mammalian Expression, Lentiviral, Cre/Lox
Growth in bacteria
  Bacterial resistance: Ampicillin, 100 μg/mL
  Growth temperature: 37°C
  Growth strain: NEB Stable
  Copy number: High Copy
Gene/Insert
  Gene/Insert name: gRNA targeting Setd2
  gRNA/shRNA sequence: TGACTGCTCCGAGAAGAACA
  Species: M. musculus (mouse)
  Entrez Gene: Setd2 (a.k.a. 4921524K10Rik, BC031601, KMT3A)
Terms and licenses: Academic/Nonprofit Terms; Industry Terms: Not Available to Industry
Depositor comments: Annotated sequence at https://benchling.com/s/seq-WBsJikrpoKuM5KJPi95O To view Winslow Lab vector sequences on Benchling, please visit https://benchling.com/winslowlab/f_/rgXCLH0mq9-winslow-lab-public-vectors-and-sequences/?sort=name
How to cite: Lenti-sgSetd2#2/Cre was a gift from Monte Winslow (Addgene plasmid # 89650 ; http://n2t.net/addgene:89650 ; RRID:Addgene_89650)
